>Addgene plasmid #11745 | pcDNA3-Myc-Smad8 | addgene partial sequence | sequence record 18439 | BGH-rev 5'-TAGAAGGCACAGTCGAGG-3'
GTGAACTATAGAATAGGGCCCTCTAGATGCATGCTCGAGGTCGACGGTATCGATAAGCTTGATATCGAAT
TCTGGGCTAGCCCTGGCCTGGGGACCAAGGCTCATCTCGGGCTGTCTTCCCTCATGAGCCTTGGTTTTGT
TTGCTTGCTGCTTGCTTGCTGGATGTTTCAGCAGTGGTAGATGGAGGCAGCCTGACTCCAGGCTTCACAG
TTTCCCCCTTTCCAATCACAGTTTAAATCCGGTTAACTGTACCTGACATCAGCGCAGTACGCGGCCACGC
ACAGTTCAGCTGCAGAGAGAAGGTTTCTGGGGCCTCTCTCGCAGGTCCTTGAACAAGCTTGGTCTCCTTT
CTTGCCATTCACATTGCAAGTGAGGTCTTTTTGCAATCATGTGGGTTTGACTGGTTTTGCTCTAGTGCTC
GTGTATTTTCCTATGTAAGCAGCTCTGTGTTTTCCTTCTGGGGCACAACCTTCTGCAGAGTGACGAGCTG
ACCCAGTGGGCTTCACATGCCGCTTGTCCTCTCACAAAAGACTTGGCTTCTAATCAGACAC
