[The description below was written by a language model from this plasmid's Addgene catalogue record.]
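Description:
pcDNA3-Myc-Smad8 is a mammalian expression plasmid built on the Invitrogen pcDNA3 backbone (about 5.5 kb without insert). It carries a roughly 1.6 kb rat (Rattus norvegicus) Smad8 cDNA, the gene now designated Smad9 and also known as Madh9. The insert sits between BamHI and XhoI sites, both of which were preserved, and the protein is fused to a Myc epitope tag at its N terminus. The plasmid is maintained in E. coli as a high-copy plasmid under ampicillin selection. The record does not list individual regulatory features. The standard pcDNA3 backbone, however, drives inserts from the CMV immediate-early promoter with a downstream polyadenylation signal, and it includes a neomycin-resistance cassette for G418 selection of stable mammalian lines. A T7 promoter lies upstream of the cloning site, which fits the T7 primer recorded for sequencing the 5′ end of the insert.

Smad8/Smad9 is a receptor-regulated Smad that transduces signals from bone morphogenetic protein (BMP) type I receptors, alongside Smad1 and Smad5. The Myc tag allows the expressed protein to be detected or immunoprecipitated with anti-Myc antibodies without a Smad8-specific reagent. This is useful for following expression, phosphorylation or protein interactions in transfected cells. The associated publication concerns activation of Smad signalling pathways by the BMP7 type I receptor ALK2, so the construct suits transient overexpression studies of BMP receptor–Smad specificity. The record also notes that part of the plasmid was derived from material made in another laboratory.
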