Addgene plasmid #11745: pcDNA3-Myc-Smad8
Depositing lab: Jeff Wrana. Publication: Specific activation of Smad1 signaling pathways by the BMP7 type I receptor, ALK2. Macias-Silva M, Hoodless PA, Tang SJ, Buchwald M, Wrana JL. J Biol Chem. 1998 Oct 2. 273(40):25628-36. 10.1074/jbc.273.40.25628 PubMed 9748228.
Backbone
  Vector backbone: pcDNA3
  Backbone manufacturer: Invitrogen
  Backbone size w/o insert (bp): 5500
  Vector type: Mammalian Expression
Growth in bacteria
  Bacterial resistance: Ampicillin, 100 μg/mL
  Growth temperature: 37°C
  Growth strain: DH5alpha
  Copy number: High Copy
Gene/Insert
  Gene/Insert name: SMAD8
  Species: R. norvegicus (rat)
  Insert size (bp): 1600
  GenBank ID: AF012347
  Entrez Gene: Smad9 (a.k.a. Madh9, Smad8)
  Tag / fusion protein: Myc (N terminal on insert)
  Cloning method: Restriction Enzyme; 5′ cloning site BamHI (not destroyed); 3′ cloning site XhoI (not destroyed)
  Sequencing primers: 5′ T7
Resource information
  A portion of this plasmid was derived from a plasmid made by: W. Vale, Salk
Terms and licenses: Academic/Nonprofit Terms; Industry Terms
How to cite: pcDNA3-Myc-Smad8 was a gift from Jeff Wrana (Addgene plasmid # 11745 ; http://n2t.net/addgene:11745 ; RRID:Addgene_11745)
